Addgene plasmid #238115: TTR C10S/S85C/A25T
Purpose: bacterial expression of human TTR mutants
Depositing lab: Peter Wright. Depositing organization: Scripps California (The Scripps Research Institute). Publication: Probing the Dissociation Pathway of a Kinetically Labile Transthyretin Mutant. Sun X, Ferguson JA, Leach BI, Stanfield RL, Dyson HJ, Wright PE. J Am Chem Soc. 2024 Jan 10;146(1):532-542. doi: 10.1021/jacs.3c10083. Epub 2023 Dec 22. PubMed 38134439.
Backbone
  Vector backbone: pET29a
  Backbone manufacturer: emdmillipore
  Backbone size w/o insert (bp): 5371
  Total vector size (bp): 5758
  Vector type: Bacterial Expression
Growth in bacteria
  Bacterial resistance: Kanamycin, 50 μg/mL
  Growth temperature: 37°C
  Growth strain: DH5alpha
  Copy number: Low Copy
Gene/Insert
  Gene/Insert name: TTR
  Species: H. sapiens (human)
  Insert size (bp): 387
  Mutation: C10S/S85C/A25T
  Entrez Gene: TTR (a.k.a. ATTR, CTS, CTS1, HEL111, HsT2651, PALB, TBPA, TTN)
  Promoter: T7
  Cloning method: Ligation Independent Cloning
  Sequencing primers: 5′ T7; 3′ T7
Resource information
  A portion of this plasmid was derived from a plasmid made by: Jeffery Kelly lab; we made mutations on the wild type construct received from the Kelly lab. Description of wild type TTR plasmid in Zhang et al. 2014 ACS Chem Biol (https://doi.org/10.1021/cb5004477).
Terms and licenses: Academic/Nonprofit Terms; Industry Terms: Not Available to Industry
How to cite: TTR C10S/S85C/A25T was a gift from Peter Wright (Addgene plasmid # 238115 ; http://n2t.net/addgene:238115 ; RRID:Addgene_238115)
