[The description below was written by a language model from this plasmid's Addgene catalogue record and pLannotate feature annotations shown in this document.]
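Description:
TTR C10S/S85C/A25T is a bacterial expression plasmid built on the pET29a backbone that carries a human transthyretin (TTR) coding sequence with three substitutions: C10S, S85C and A25T. The roughly 387 bp insert was introduced by ligation-independent cloning, and the mutations were made on a wild-type TTR construct obtained from another laboratory. The plasmid is selected with kanamycin through the aph(3')-Ia aminoglycoside phosphotransferase gene. It replicates from a ColE1/pBR322-type origin accompanied by rop and the bom region, consistent with its low-copy listing. An f1 origin is also present, which allows single-stranded DNA production with helper phage.

Expression follows the standard pET arrangement. A T7 promoter with an adjacent lac operator drives the TTR open reading frame, which is preceded by the efficient T7 gene 10 ribosome binding site and followed by a T7 terminator. A plasmid-borne lacI gene with its own promoter supplies lac repressor, so transcription stays low until IPTG is added in a host that provides T7 RNA polymerase. The annotation shows no obvious affinity tag fused to TTR. The short tag-like fragment between the gene and the terminator, the tetracycline-resistance fragments and the partial AmpR promoter appear to be backbone remnants picked up by automated annotation.

The stated purpose is bacterial production of human TTR mutants, and the associated publication concerns the dissociation pathway of a kinetically labile transthyretin variant. The record does not explain the role of each substitution. The sequenced record (5,593 nt) is somewhat shorter than the catalogued total size of 5,758 bp.
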