Features (pLannotate 1.2.2; 18 found; start..end, strand, type, name):
     26..73      -  terminator     T7 terminator: transcription terminator for bacteriophage T7 RNA polymerase
     81..123     -  CDS            SET1 (fragment): solubility-enhancement tag derived from T7 phage gene 10B
    139..519     -  CDS            TTR (fragment): TTHY_HUMAN - Also known as PALB. Experimental evidence at protein level: Swiss-Prot protein existence level 1. Thyroid hormone-binding protein. Probably transports thyroxine from the bloodstream to the brain. From Homo sapiens (Human).
    530..552     -  RBS            RBS: efficient ribosome binding site from bacteriophage T7 gene 10 (Olins and Rangwala, 1989)
    567..591     -  protein_bind   lac operator: The lac repressor binds to the lac operator to inhibit transcription in E. coli. This inhibition can be relieved by adding lactose or isopropyl-β-D-thiogalactopyranoside (IPTG). lac repressor encoded by lacI
    592..610     -  promoter       T7 promoter: promoter for bacteriophage T7 RNA polymerase
    636..915     +  CDS            TcR (fragment): tetracycline efflux protein; tet; confers resistance to tetracycline
    923..1000    +  promoter       lacI promoter: lacI
   1001..2083    +  CDS            lacI: lac repressor; lacI; The lac repressor binds to the lac operator to inhibit transcription in E. coli. This inhibition can be relieved by adding lactose or isopropyl-β-D-thiogalactopyranoside (IPTG).
   2096..2117    +  protein_bind   CAP binding site: CAP binding activates transcription in the presence of cAMP. E. coli catabolite activator protein
   2132..2423    +  CDS            TcR (fragment): tetracycline efflux protein; tet; confers resistance to tetracycline
   2495..2875    -  CDS            YPB1_ECOLX: Protein predicted: Swiss-Prot protein existence level 4. From Escherichia coli.
   2892..3083    +  CDS            rop: Rop protein, which maintains plasmids at low copy number; rop
   3185..3324    +  misc_feature   bom: basis of mobility region from pBR322
   3510..4098    -  rep_origin     ori: high-copy-number ColE1/pMB1/pBR322/pUC origin of replication
   4220..5035    +  CDS            KanR: aminoglycoside phosphotransferase; aph(3')-Ia; confers resistance to kanamycin in bacteria or G418 (Geneticin®) in eukaryotes
   5044..5101    -  promoter       AmpR promoter (fragment): bla
   5224..5582    -  rep_origin     f1 ori (sequence partly withheld): f1 bacteriophage origin of replication; arrow indicates direction of (+) strand synthesis
>Addgene plasmid #238115 | TTR C10S/S85C/A25T | addgene full sequence | sequence record 479533 | Addgene NGS Result
ATCCGGATATAGTTCCTCCTTTCAGCAAAAAACCCCTCAAGACCCGTTTAGAGGCCCCAAGGGGTTATGC
TAGTTATTGCTCAGCGGTGGCAGCAGCCAACTCAGCTTCCTTTCGGGCTTTGTAGCAGCCGGATCTCATT
CCTTGGGATTGGTGACGACAGCCGTGGTGGAATAGGAGTAGGGGCTCAGCAGGGCGGCAATGGTGTAGCG
GCGGGGGCCGGAGTCGTTGGCTGTGAATACCACCTCTGCATGCTCATGGAATGGGCAGATGCCAAGTGCC
TTCCAGTAAGATTTGGTGTCTATTTCCACTTTGTATATCCCTTCTACAAATTCCTCCTCAGTTGTGAGCC
CATGCAGCTCTCCAGACTCACTGGTTTTCCCAGAGGCAAATGGCTCCCAGGTGTCATCAGCAGCCTTTCT
GAACACATGCACGGCCACATTGATGGTAGGACTGCCTCGGACAGCATCTAGAACTTTGACCATCAGAGGA
CTCTTGGATTCACCGGTGCCCGTAGGACCCATATGTATATCTCCTTCTTAAAGTTAAACAAAATTATTTC
TAGAGGGGAATTGTTATCCGCTCACAATTCCCCTATAGTGAGTCGTATTAATTTCGCGGGATCGAGATCG
ATCTCGATCCTCTACGCCGGACGCATCGTGGCCGGCATCACCGGCGCCACAGGTGCGGTTGCTGGCGCCT
ATATCGCCGACATCACCGATGGGGAAGATCGGGCTCGCCACTTCGGGCTCATGAGCGCTTGTTTCGGCGT
GGGTATGGTGGCAGGCCCCGTGGCCGGGGGACTGTTGGGCGCCATCTCCTTGCATGCACCATTCCTTGCG
GCGGCGGTGCTCAACGGCCTCAACCTACTACTGGGCTGCTTCCTAATGCAGGAGTCGCATAAGGGAGAGC
GTCGAGATCCCGGACACCATCGAATGGCGCAAAACCTTTCGCGGTATGGCATGATAGCGCCCGGAAGAGA
GTCAATTCAGGGTGGTGAATGTGAAACCAGTAACGTTATACGATGTCGCAGAGTATGCCGGTGTCTCTTA
TCAGACCGTTTCCCGCGTGGTGAACCAGGCCAGCCACGTTTCTGCGAAAACGCGGGAAAAAGTGGAAGCG
GCGATGGCGGAGCTGAATTACATTCCCAACCGCGTGGCACAACAACTGGCGGGCAAACAGTCGTTGCTGA
TTGGCGTTGCCACCTCCAGTCTGGCCCTGCACGCGCCGTCGCAAATTGTCGCGGCGATTAAATCTCGCGC
CGATCAACTGGGTGCCAGCGTGGTGGTGTCGATGGTAGAACGAAGCGGCGTCGAAGCCTGTAAAGCGGCG
GTGCACAATCTTCTCGCGCAACGCGTCAGTGGGCTGATCATTAACTATCCGCTGGATGACCAGGATGCCA
TTGCTGTGGAAGCTGCCTGCACTAATGTTCCGGCGTTATTTCTTGATGTCTCTGACCAGACACCCATCAA
CAGTATTATTTTCTCCCATGAAGACGGTACGCGACTGGGCGTGGAGCATCTGGTCGCATTGGGTCACCAG
CAAATCGCGCTGTTAGCGGGCCCATTAAGTTCTGTCTCGGCGCGTCTGCGTCTGGCTGGCTGGCATAAAT
ATCTCACTCGCAATCAAATTCAGCCGATAGCGGAACGGGAAGGCGACTGGAGTGCCATGTCCGGTTTTCA
ACAAACCATGCAAATGCTGAATGAGGGCATCGTTCCCACTGCGATGCTGGTTGCCAACGATCAGATGGCG
CTGGGCGCAATGCGCGCCATTACCGAGTCCGGGCTGCGCGTTGGTGCGGACATCTCGGTAGTGGGATACG
ACGATACCGAAGACAGCTCATGTTATATCCCGCCGTTAACCACCATCAAACAGGATTTTCGCCTGCTGGG
GCAAACCAGCGTGGACCGCTTGCTGCAACTCTCTCAGGGCCAGGCGGTGAAGGGCAATCAGCTGTTGCCC
GTCTCACTGGTGAAAAGAAAAACCACCCTGGCGCCCAATACGCAAACCGCCTCTCCCCGCGCGTTGGCCG
ATTCATTAATGCAGCTGGCACGACAGGTTTCCCGACTGGAAAGCGGGCAGTGAGCGCAACGCAATTAATG
TAAGTTAGCTCACTCATTAGGCACCGGGATCTCGACCGATGCCCTTGAGAGCCTTCAACCCAGTCAGCTC
CTTCCGGTGGGCGCGGGGCATGACTATCGTCGCCGCACTTATGACTGTCTTCTTTATCATGCAACTCGTA
GGACAGGTGCCGGCAGCGCTCTGGGTCATTTTCGGCGAGGACCGCTTTCGCTGGAGCGCGACGATGATCG
GCCTGTCGCTTGCGGTATTCGGAATCTTGCACGCCCTCGCTCAAGCCTTCGTCACTGGTCCCGCCACCAA
ACGTTTCGGCGAGAAGCAGGCCATTATCGCCGGCATGGCGGCCCCACGGGTGCGCATGATCGTGCTCCTG
TCGTTGAGGACCCGGCTAGGCTGGCGGGGTTGCCTTACTGGTTAGCAGAATGAATCACCGATACGCGAGC
GAACGTGAAGCGACTGCTGCTGCAAAACGTCTGCGACCTGAGCAACAACATGAATGGTCTTCGGTTTCCG
TGTTTCGTAAAGTCTGGAAACGCGGAAGTCAGCGCCCTGCACCATTATGTTCCGGATCTGCATCGCAGGA
TGCTGCTGGCTACCCTGTGGAACACCTACATCTGTATTAACGAAGCGCTGGCATTGACCCTGAGTGATTT
TTCTCTGGTCCCGCCGCATCCATACCGCCAGTTGTTTACCCTCACAACGTTCCAGTAACCGGGCATGTTC
ATCATCAGTAACCCGTATCGTGAGCATCCTCTCTCGTTTCATCGGTATCATTACCCCCATGAACAGAAAT
CCCCCTTACACGGAGGCATCAGTGACCAAACAGGAAAAAACCGCCCTTAACATGGCCCGCTTTATCAGAA
GCCAGACATTAACGCTTCTGGAGAAACTCAACGAGCTGGACGCGGATGAACAGGCAGACATCTGTGAATC
GCTTCACGACCACGCTGATGAGCTTTACCGCAGCTGCCTCGCGCGTTTCGGTGATGACGGTGAAAACCTC
TGACACATGCAGCTCCCGGAGACGGTCACAGCTTGTCTGTAAGCGGATGCCGGGAGCAGACAAGCCCGTC
AGGGCGCGTCAGCGGGTGTTGGCGGGTGTCGGGGCGCAGCCATGACCCAGTCACGTAGCGATAGCGGAGT
GTATACTGGCTTAACTATGCGGCATCAGAGCAGATTGTACTGAGAGTGCACCATTGCGGTGTGAAATACC
GCACAGATGCGTAAGGAGAAAATACCGCATCAGGCGCTCTTCCGCTTCCTCGCTCACTGACTCGCTGCGC
TCGGTCGTTCGGCTGCGGCGAGCGGTATCAGCTCACTCAAAGGCGGTAATACGGTTATCCACAGAATCAG
GGGATAACGCAGGAAAGAACATGTGAGCAAAAGGCCAGCAAAAGGCCAGGAACCGTAAAAAGGCCGCGTT
GCTGGCGTTTTTCCATAGGCTCCGCCCCCCTGACGAGCATCACAAAAATCGACGCTCAAGTCAGAGGTGG
CGAAACCCGACAGGACTATAAAGATACCAGGCGTTTCCCCCTGGAAGCTCCCTCGTGCGCTCTCCTGTTC
CGACCCTGCCGCTTACCGGATACCTGTCCGCCTTTCTCCCTTCGGGAAGCGTGGCGCTTTCTCATAGCTC
ACGCTGTAGGTATCTCAGTTCGGTGTAGGTCGTTCGCTCCAAGCTGGGCTGTGTGCACGAACCCCCCGTT
CAGCCCGACCGCTGCGCCTTATCCGGTAACTATCGTCTTGAGTCCAACCCGGTAAGACACGACTTATCGC
CACTGGCAGCAGCCACTGGTAACAGGATTAGCAGAGCGAGGTATGTAGGCGGTGCTACAGAGTTCTTGAA
GTGGTGGCCTAACTACGGCTACACTAGAAGGACAGTATTTGGTATCTGCGCTCTGCTGAAGCCAGTTACC
TTCGGAAAAAGAGTTGGTAGCTCTTGATCCGGCAAACAAACCACCGCTGGTAGCGGTGGTTTTTTTGTTT
GCAAGCAGCAGATTACGCGCAGAAAAAAAGGATCTCAAGAAGATCCTTTGATCTTTTCTACGGGGTCTGA
CGCTCAGTGGAACGAAAACTCACGTTAAGGGATTTTGGTCATGAACAATAAAACTGTCTGCTTACATAAA
CAGTAATACAAGGGGTGTTATGAGCCATATTCAACGGGAAACGTCTTGCTCTAGGCCGCGATTAAATTCC
AACATGGATGCTGATTTATATGGGTATAAATGGGCTCGCGATAATGTCGGGCAATCAGGTGCGACAATCT
ATCGATTGTATGGGAAGCCCGATGCGCCAGAGTTGTTTCTGAAACATGGCAAAGGTAGCGTTGCCAATGA
TGTTACAGATGAGATGGTCAGACTAAACTGGCTGACGGAATTTATGCCTCTTCCGACCATCAAGCATTTT
ATCCGTACTCCTGATGATGCATGGTTACTCACCACTGCGATCCCCGGGAAAACAGCATTCCAGGTATTAG
AAGAATATCCTGATTCAGGTGAAAATATTGTTGATGCGCTGGCAGTGTTCCTGCGCCGGTTGCATTCGAT
TCCTGTTTGTAATTGTCCTTTTAACAGCGATCGCGTATTTCGTCTCGCTCAGGCGCAATCACGAATGAAT
AACGGTTTGGTTGATGCGAGTGATTTTGATGACGAGCGTAATGGCTGGCCTGTTGAACAAGTCTGGAAAG
AAATGCATAAACTTTTGCCATTCTCACCGGATTCAGTCGTCACTCATGGTGATTTCTCACTTGATAACCT
TATTTTTGACGAGGGGAAATTAATAGGTTGTATTGATGTTGGACGAGTCGGAATCGCAGACCGATACCAG
GATCTTGCCATCCTATGGAACTGCCTCGGTGAGTTTTCTCCTTCATTACAGAAACGGCTTTTTCAAAAAT
ATGGTATTGATAATCCTGATATGAATAAATTGCAGTTTCATTTGATGCTCGATGAGTTTTTCTAAGAATT
AATTCATGAGCGGATACATATTTGAATGTATTTAGAAAAATAAACAAATAGGGGTTCCGCGCACATTTCC
CCGAAAAGTGCCACCTAAATTGTAAGCGTTAATATTTTGTTAAAATTCGCGTTAAATTTTTGTTAAATCA
GCTCATTTTTTAACCAATAGGCCAAAATCGGCAAAATCCCTTATAAATCAAAAGAATAGACCGAGATAGG
GT
[37 nt withheld, positions 5253-5289]
AAAGAACGTGGACTCCAACGTCAAAGG
[49 nt withheld, positions 5317-5365]
T
[91 nt withheld, positions 5367-5457]
G
[124 nt withheld, positions 5459-5582]
CCCATTCGCCA
