>Addgene plasmid #238115 | TTR C10S/S85C/A25T | depositor partial sequence | sequence record 474067 | T7
CCGGTGATGCCGGCCACGATGCGTCCGGCGTAGAGGATCGAGATCGATCTCGATCCCGCGAAATTAATAC
GACTCACTATAGGGGAATTGTGAGCGGATAACAATTCCCCTCTAGAAATAATTTTGTTTAACTTTAAGAA
GGAGATATACATATGGGTCCTACGGGCACCGGTGAATCCAAGAGTCCTCTGATGGTCAAAGTTCTAGATG
CTGTCCGAGGCAGTCCTACCATCAATGTGGCCGTGCATGTGTTCAGAAAGGCTGCTGATGACACCTGGGA
GCCATTTGCCTCTGGGAAAACCAGTGAGTCTGGAGAGCTGCATGGGCTCACAACTGAGGAGGAATTTGTA
GAAGGGATATACAAAGTGGAAATAGACACCAAATCTTACTGGAAGGCACTTGGCATCTGCCCATTCCATG
AGCATGCAGAGGTGGTATTCACAGCCAACGACTCCGGCCCCCGCCGCTACACCATTGCCGCCCTGCTGAG
CCCCTACTCCTATTCCACCACGGCTGTCGTCACCAATCCCAAGGAATGAGATCCGGCTGCTACAAAGCCC
